>Addgene plasmid #54650 | mOrange2-C1 | addgene full sequence | sequence record 244991 | Addgene NGS Result
GATTCTGTGGATAACCGTATTACCGCCATGCATTAGTTATTAATAGTAATCAATTACGGGGTCATTAGTT
CATAGCCCATATATGGAGTTCCGCGTTACATAACTTACGGTAAATGGCCCGCCTGGCTGACCGCCCAACG
ACCCCCGCCCATTGACGTCAATAATGACGTATGTTCCCATAGTAACGCCAATAGGGACTTTCCATTGACG
TCAATGGGTGGAGTATTTACGGTAAACTGCCCACTTGGCAGTACATCAAGTGTATCATATGCCAAGTACG
CCCCCTATTGACGTCAATGACGGTAAATGGCCCGCCTGGCATTATGCCCAGTACATGACCTTATGGGACT
TTCCTACTTGGCAGTACATCTACGTATTAGTCATCGCTATTACCATGGTGATGCGGTTTTGGCAGTACAT
CAATGGGCGTGGATAGCGGTTTGACTCACGGGGATTTCCAAGTCTCCACCCCATTGACGTCAATGGGAGT
TTGTTTTGGCACCAAAATCAACGGGACTTTCCAAAATGTCGTAACAACTCCGCCCCATTGACGCAAATGG
GCGGTAGGCGTGTACGGTGGGAGGTCTATATAAGCAGAGCTGGTTTAGTGAACCGTCAGATCCGCTAGCG
CTACCGGTCGCCACCATGGTGAGCAAGGGCGAGGAGAATAACATGGCCATCATCAAGGAGTTCATGCGCT
TCAAGGTGCGCATGGAGGGCTCCGTGAACGGCCACGAGTTCGAGATCGAGGGCGAGGGCGAGGGCCGCCC
CTACGAGGGCTTTCAGACCGCTAAGCTGAAGGTGACCAAGGGTGGCCCCCTGCCCTTCGCCTGGGACATC
CTGTCCCCTCATTTCACCTACGGCTCCAAGGCCTACGTGAAGCACCCCGCCGACATCCCCGACTACTTCA
AGCTGTCCTTCCCCGAGGGCTTCAAGTGGGAGCGCGTGATGAACTACGAGGACGGCGGCGTGGTGACCGT
GACCCAGGACTCCTCCCTGCAGGACGGCGAGTTCATCTACAAGGTGAAGCTGCGCGGCACCAACTTCCCC
TCCGACGGCCCCGTGATGCAGAAGAAGACCATGGGCTGGGAGGCCTCCTCCGAGCGGATGTACCCCGAGG
ACGGTGCCCTGAAGGGCAAGATCAAGATGAGGCTGAAGCTGAAGGACGGCGGCCACTACACCTCCGAGGT
CAAGACCACCTACAAGGCCAAGAAGCCCGTGCAGCTGCCCGGCGCCTACATCGTCGACATCAAGTTGGAC
ATCACCTCCCACAACGAGGACTACACCATCGTGGAACAGTACGAACGCGCCGAGGGCCGCCACTCCACCG
GCGGCATGGACGAGCTGTACAAGTCCGGACTCAGATCTCGAGCTCAAGCTTCGAATTCTGCAGTCGACGG
TACCGCGGGCCCGGGATCCACCGGATCTAGATAACTGATCATAATCAGCCATACCACATTTGTAGAGGTT
TTACTTGCTTTAAAAAACCTCCCACACCTCCCCCTGAACCTGAAACATAAAATGAATGCAATTGTTGTTG
TTAACTTGTTTATTGCAGCTTATAATGGTTACAAATAAAGCAATAGCATCACAAATTTCACAAATAAAGC
ATTTTTTTCACTGCATTCTAGTTGTGGTTTGTCCAAACTCATCAATGTATCTTAACGCGTAAATTGTAAG
CGTTAATATTTTGTTAAAATTCGCGTTAAATTTTTGTTAAATCAGCTCATTTTTTAACCAATAGGCCGAA
ATCGGCAAAATCCCTTATAAATCAAAAGAATAGACCGAGATAGGGT
[37 nt withheld, positions 1797-1833]
AAAGAACGTGGACTCCAACGTCAAAGG
[49 nt withheld, positions 1861-1909]
T
[91 nt withheld, positions 1911-2001]
G
[124 nt withheld, positions 2003-2126]
CAGGTGGCACTTTTCGGGGAAATGTGCGCGGAACCCCTATTTGTTTATTTTTCTAAATACATTCAAATAT
GTATCCGCTCATGAGACAATAACCCTGATAAATGCTTCAATAATATTGAAAAAGGAAGAGTCCTGAGGCG
GAAAGAACCAGCTGTGGAATGTGTGTCAGTTAGGGTGTGGAAAGTCCCCAGGCTCCCCAGCAGGCAGAAG
TATGCAAAGCATGCATCTCAATTAGTCAGCAACCAGGTGTGGAAAGTCCCCAGGCTCCCCAGCAGGCAGA
AGTATGCAAAGCATGCATCTCAATTAGTCAGCAACCATAGTCCCGCCCCTAACTCCGCCCATCCCGCCCC
TAACTCCGCCCAGTTCCGCCCATTCTCCGCCCCATGGCTGACTAATTTTTTTTATTTATGCAGAGGCCGA
GGCCGCCTCGGCCTCTGAGCTATTCCAGAAGTAGTGAGGAGGCTTTTTTGGAGGCCTAGGCTTTTGCAAA
GATCGATCAAGAGACAGGATGAGGATCGTTTCGCATGATTGAACAAGATGGATTGCACGCAGGTTCTCCG
GCCGCTTGGGTGGAGAGGCTATTCGGCTATGACTGGGCACAACAGACAATCGGCTGCTCTGATGCCGCCG
TGTTCCGGCTGTCAGCGCAGGGGCGCCCGGTTCTTTTTGTCAAGACCGACCTGTCCGGTGCCCTGAATGA
ACTGCAAGACGAGGCAGCGCGGCTATCGTGGCTGGCCACGACGGGCGTTCCTTGCGCAGCTGTGCTCGAC
GTTGTCACTGAAGCGGGAAGGGACTGGCTGCTATTGGGCGAAGTGCCGGGGCAGGATCTCCTGTCATCTC
ACCTTGCTCCTGCCGAGAAAGTATCCATCATGGCTGATGCAATGCGGCGGCTGCATACGCTTGATCCGGC
TACCTGCCCATTCGACCACCAAGCGAAACATCGCATCGAGCGAGCACGTACTCGGATGGAAGCCGGTCTT
GTCGATCAGGATGATCTGGACGAAGAGCATCAGGGGCTCGCGCCAGCCGAACTGTTCGCCAGGCTCAAGG
CGAGCATGCCCGACGGCGAGGATCTCGTCGTGACCCATGGCGATGCCTGCTTGCCGAATATCATGGTGGA
AAATGGCCGCTTTTCTGGATTCATCGACTGTGGCCGGCTGGGTGTGGCGGACCGCTATCAGGACATAGCG
TTGGCTACCCGTGATATTGCTGAAGAGCTTGGCGGCGAATGGGCTGACCGCTTCCTCGTGCTTTACGGTA
TCGCCGCTCCCGATTCGCAGCGCATCGCCTTCTATCGCCTTCTTGACGAGTTCTTCTGAGCGGGACTCTG
GGGTTCGAAATGACCGACCAAGCGACGCCCAACCTGCCATCACGAGATTTCGATTCCACCGCCGCCTTCT
ATGAAAGGTTGGGCTTCGGAATCGTTTTCCGGGACGCCGGCTGGATGATCCTCCAGCGCGGGGATCTCAT
GCTGGAGTTCTTCGCCCACCCTAGGGGGAGGCTAACTGAAACACGGAAGGAGACAATACCGGAAGGAACC
CGCGCTATGACGGCAATAAAAAGACAGAATAAAACGCACGGTGTTGGGTCGTTTGTTCATAAACGCGGGG
TTCGGTCCCAGGGCTGGCACTCTGTCGATACCCCACCGAGACCCCATTGGGGCCAATACGCCCGCGTTTC
TTCCTTTTCCCCACCCCACCCCCCAAGTTCGGGTGAAGGCCCAGGGCTCGCAGCCAACGTCGGGGCGGCA
GGCCCTGCCATAGCCTCAGGTTACTCATATATACTTTAGATTGATTTAAAACTTCATTTTTAATTTAAAA
GGATCTAGGTGAAGATCCTTTTTGATAATCTCATGACCAAAATCCCTTAACGTGAGTTTTCGTTCCACTG
AGCGTCAGACCCCGTAGAAAAGATCAAAGGATCTTCTTGAGATCCTTTTTTTCTGCGCGTAATCTGCTGC
TTGCAAACAAAAAAACCACCGCTACCAGCGGTGGTTTGTTTGCCGGATCAAGAGCTACCAACTCTTTTTC
CGAAGGTAACTGGCTTCAGCAGAGCGCAGATACCAAATACTGTTCTTCTAGTGTAGCCGTAGTTAGGCCA
CCACTTCAAGAACTCTGTAGCACCGCCTACATACCTCGCTCTGCTAATCCTGTTACCAGTGGCTGCTGCC
AGTGGCGATAAGTCGTGTCTTACCGGGTTGGACTCAAGACGATAGTTACCGGATAAGGCGCAGCGGTCGG
GCTGAACGGGGGGTTCGTGCACACAGCCCAGCTTGGAGCGAACGACCTACACCGAACTGAGATACCTACA
GCGTGAGCTATGAGAAAGCGCCACGCTTCCCGAAGGGAGAAAGGCGGACAGGTATCCGGTAAGCGGCAGG
GTCGGAACAGGAGAGCGCACGAGGGAGCTTCCAGGGGGAAACGCCTGGTATCTTTATAGTCCTGTCGGGT
TTCGCCACCTCTGACTTGAGCGTCGATTTTTGTGATGCTCGTCAGGGGGGCGGAGCCTATGGAAAAACGC
CAGCAACGCGGCCTTTTTACGGTTCCTGGCCTTTTGCTGGCCTTTTGCTCACATGTTCTTTCCTGCGTTA
TCCCCT
Features (pLannotate 1.2.2; 15 found; start..end, strand, type, name):
      1..26      +  rep_origin     RSF ori (fragment): Plasmids containing the RSF 1030 origin of replication can be propagated in E. coli cells that contain additional plasmids with compatible origins.
     94..397     +  enhancer       CMV enhancer: human cytomegalovirus immediate early enhancer
    398..601     +  promoter       CMV promoter: human cytomegalovirus (CMV) immediate early promoter
    646..1353    +  CDS            mOrange2: mOrange2 is a basic (constitutively fluorescent) orange fluorescent protein published in 2008, derived from Discosoma sp.. It has high acid sensitivity.
   1354..1419    +  misc_feature   MCS: multiple cloning site
   1436..1520    +  CDS            large T antigen (fragment): large T antigen from SV40 (simian virus 40)
   1543..1664    +  polyA_signal   SV40 poly(A) signal: SV40 polyadenylation signal
   1698..2126    -  rep_origin     f1 ori (sequence partly withheld): f1 bacteriophage origin of replication; arrow indicates direction of (+) strand synthesis
   2153..2257    +  promoter       AmpR promoter: bla
   2259..2616    +  promoter       SV40 promoter: SV40 enhancer and early promoter
   2651..3445    +  CDS            NeoR/KanR: aminoglycoside phosphotransferase from Tn5; aph(3')-II (or nptII); confers resistance to neomycin, kanamycin, and G418 (Geneticin®)
   3466..3618    +  CDS            ble (fragment): BLE_KLEPN - Experimental evidence at protein level: Swiss-Prot protein existence level 1. Binding protein with a strong affinity to the bleomycin family of antibiotics. Binds to CL990; an antimitotic-antibiotic compound. From Klebsiella pneumoniae.
   3677..3724    +  polyA_signal   HSV TK poly(A) signal: herpes simplex virus thymidine kinase polyadenylation signal (Cole and Stacy, 1985)
   3815..3831    -  polyA_signal   bGH poly(A) signal (fragment): bovine growth hormone polyadenylation signal
   4053..4641    +  rep_origin     ori: high-copy-number ColE1/pMB1/pBR322/pUC origin of replication
