[The description below was written by a language model from this plasmid's Addgene catalogue record and pLannotate feature annotations shown in this document.]
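Description:
mOrange2-C1 is an empty mammalian expression backbone of the "C1" cloning-vector layout, designed for making fusions in which the orange fluorescent protein mOrange2 sits at the N-terminus of a protein of interest. The record lists no insert. The human cytomegalovirus immediate-early enhancer and promoter drive the mOrange2 coding sequence, which runs directly into a multiple cloning site, followed by an SV40 polyadenylation signal. A gene cloned in frame into this site is therefore expressed as an mOrange2-tagged fusion, while the unmodified vector expresses the fluorescent protein alone. mOrange2 is a constitutively fluorescent monomeric protein derived from Discosoma sp., associated with work on improving the photostability of orange and red fluorescent proteins. The record gives excitation and emission maxima of 549 and 565 nm, and the annotation notes high acid sensitivity.

The plasmid replicates in E. coli at high copy from a ColE1/pUC-type origin and also carries an f1 phage origin for single-stranded DNA production. A single Tn5 aminoglycoside phosphotransferase gene (NeoR/KanR) serves both hosts. A bacterial bla-type promoter gives kanamycin resistance in E. coli, and the adjacent SV40 enhancer/early promoter, with an HSV TK polyadenylation signal downstream, gives G418 resistance for selecting stably transfected mammalian cells. Several short annotated fragments (RSF origin, large T antigen, ble, bGH poly(A)) appear to be partial matches or backbone remnants rather than functional elements. The sequenced record is 4,722 nt, slightly shorter than the catalogued backbone size of 4,750 bp. Typical use is live-cell imaging of protein localization and as an orange fluorescent control or co-transfection marker.
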