Addgene plasmid #54650: mOrange2-C1
Purpose: (Empty Backbone) Localization: C1 Cloning Vector, Excitation: 549, Emission: 565
Depositing lab: Michael Davidson & Roger Tsien. Depositing organization: Florida State University, Tallahassee. Publication: Improving the photostability of bright monomeric orange and red fluorescent proteins. Shaner NC, Lin MZ, McKeown MR, Steinbach PA, Hazelwood KL, Davidson MW, Tsien RY. Nat Methods. 2008 Jun;5(6):545-51. doi: 10.1038/nmeth.1209. Epub 2008 May 4. PubMed 18454154.
Backbone
  Vector backbone: mOrange2-C1
  Backbone size (bp): 4750
  Vector type: Mammalian Expression
  Selectable markers: Neomycin (select with G418)
  Tag / fusion protein: mOrange2 (N terminal on backbone)
Growth in bacteria
  Bacterial resistance: Kanamycin, 50 μg/mL
  Growth temperature: 37°C
  Growth strain: DH5alpha
  Copy number: High Copy
Gene/Insert
  Gene/Insert name: None
  Tag / fusion protein: mOrange2 (N terminal on backbone)
Resource information
  A portion of this plasmid was derived from a plasmid made by: N.C. Shaner, M.W. Davidson, and R.Y. Tsien; PMID 18454154
Terms and licenses: Academic/Nonprofit Terms; Industry Terms: Not Available to Industry
Depositor comments: . Excitation = 549; Emission = 565
How to cite: mOrange2-C1 was a gift from Michael Davidson & Roger Tsien (Addgene plasmid # 54650 ; http://n2t.net/addgene:54650 ; RRID:Addgene_54650)
