>Addgene plasmid #54650 | mOrange2-C1 | addgene partial sequence | sequence record 91821 | CMV-F 5'-CGCAAATGGGCGGTAGGCGTG-3'
GTGAACCGTCAGATCCGCTAGCGCTACCGGTCGCCACCATGGTGAGCAAGGGCGAGGAGAATAACATGGC
CATCATCAAGGAGTTCATGCGCTTCAAGGTGCGCATGGAGGGCTCCGTGAACGGCCACGAGTTCGAGATC
GAGGGCGAGGGCGAGGGCCGCCCCTACGAGGGCTTTCAGACCGCTAAGCTGAAGGTGACCAAGGGTGGCC
CCCTGCCCTTCGCCTGGGACATCCTGTCCCCTCATTTCACCTACGGCTCCAAGGCCTACGTGAAGCACCC
CGCCGACATCCCCGACTACTTCAAGCTGTCCTTCCCCGAGGGCTTCAAGTGGGAGCGCGTGATGAACTAC
GAGGACGGCGGCGTGGTGACCGTGACCCAGGACTCCTCCCTGCAGGACGGCGAGTTCATCTACAAGGTGA
AGCTGCGCGGCACCAACTTCCCCTCCGACGGCCCCGTGATGCAGAAGAAGACCATGGGCTGGGAGGCCTC
CTCCGAGCGGATGTACCCCGAGGACGGTGCCCTGAAGGGCAAGATCAAGATGAGGCTGAAGCTGAAGGAC
GGCGGCCACTACACCTCCGAGGTCAAGACCACCTACAAGGCCAAGAAGCCCGTGCAGCTGCCCGGCGCCT
ACATCGTCGACATCAAGTTGGACATCACCTCCCACAACGAGGACTACACCATCGTGGAACAGTACGAACG
CGCCGAGGGCCGCCACTCCACCGGCGGCATGGACGAGCTGTACAAGTCCGGACTCAGATCTCGAGCTCAA
GCTTCGAATTCTGCAGTCGACGGTACCGCGGGCCCGGGATCCACCGGATCTAGATAACTGATCATAATCA
GCCATACCACATTTGTAGAGGTTTTACTTGCTTTAA
